Addgene plasmid #78267: pKH-MoHyPer
Purpose: Express HyPer-AS sensor that change excitation wavelength with the presence of hydrogen peroxide.
Depositing lab: Jeffrey Caplan & Nicole Donofrio. Depositing organization: University of Delaware. Publication: Optimization of the HyPer sensor for robust real-time detection of hydrogen peroxide in the rice blast fungus. Huang K, Caplan J, Sweigard J, Czymmek K, Donofrio N. Mol Plant Pathol. 2016 Mar 7. doi: 10.1111/mpp.12392. PubMed 26950262.
Backbone
  Vector backbone: pCb1531
  Backbone size w/o insert (bp): 4339
  Total vector size (bp): 5789
  Vector type: Yeast Expression ; Express in Magnaporthe
  Selectable markers: Baialaphos
Growth in bacteria
  Bacterial resistance: Ampicillin, 100 μg/mL
  Growth temperature: 37°C
  Growth strain: DH5alpha
  Copy number: Unknown
Gene/Insert
  Gene/Insert name: MoHyper
  Species: S. cerevisiae (budding yeast), S. pombe (fission yeast); Magnaporthe
  Insert size (bp): 1450
  Promoter: Rp27
  Cloning method: Restriction Enzyme; 5′ cloning site XhoI (not destroyed); 3′ cloning site BstEII (not destroyed)
  Sequencing primers: 5′ ACCATGGAAATGGCCTCTCA; 3′ TCAAACGGCCTGCTTAAGGACC
Terms and licenses: Academic/Nonprofit Terms; Industry Terms: Not Available to Industry
How to cite: pKH-MoHyPer was a gift from Jeffrey Caplan & Nicole Donofrio (Addgene plasmid # 78267 ; http://n2t.net/addgene:78267 ; RRID:Addgene_78267)
