[The description below was written by a language model from this plasmid's Addgene catalogue record.]
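Description:
pKH-MoHyPer is a fungal expression plasmid built on the pCb1531 backbone for producing a genetically encoded hydrogen peroxide sensor in Magnaporthe, the rice blast fungus. The repository classifies it under yeast expression and lists budding and fission yeast alongside Magnaporthe as species, but the stated host for expression is Magnaporthe. The complete plasmid is about 5.8 kb, of which roughly 4.3 kb is backbone. It is propagated in E. coli under ampicillin selection, and fungal transformants are selected with bialaphos (spelled "Baialaphos" in the record). The copy number is listed as unknown, and no feature table is provided, so the bacterial origin, the gene conferring bialaphos resistance and any terminator sequences are not stated.

The payload is a roughly 1.45 kb insert named MoHyper, cloned between XhoI and BstEII sites that both remain intact, and driven by the Rp27 promoter, a ribosomal protein promoter commonly used for strong constitutive expression in Magnaporthe. According to the record, the insert expresses the HyPer-AS sensor, whose excitation wavelength changes in the presence of hydrogen peroxide. HyPer-type probes generally consist of a circularly permuted fluorescent protein inserted into the peroxide-sensing domain of bacterial OxyR, so that oxidation shifts the excitation spectrum and permits ratiometric imaging. The associated work describes optimizing the HyPer sensor for this fungus, though the specific sequence changes made are not given in the record. The construct is intended for robust real-time detection of hydrogen peroxide in living rice blast fungal cells by fluorescence microscopy.
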