>Addgene plasmid #78267 | pKH-MoHyPer | depositor partial sequence | sequence record 146080 | MoHyper
GGTCACCATGGAAATGGCCTCTCAACAAGGCGAGACCATGTCCGGACCTCTTCACATTGGTCTCATTCCG
ACCGTCGGTCCCTATCTTCTCCCCCACATCATTCCTATGTTGCACCAAACCTTCCCCAAGCTCGAAATGT
ACTTGCACGAGGCCCAGACCCATCAGCTCCTCGCCCAGCTGGACTCGGGTAAGCTCGATTGTGTCATCCT
CGCGTTGGTTAAGGAATCCGAGGCTTTCATCGAGGTCCCGCTTTTCGATGAGCCCATGCTGCTGGCCATC
TACGAGGACCATCCGTGGGCGAACCGCGAGTGCGTCCCAATGGCCGACCTCGCGGGTGAGAAGCTCCTCA
TGCTGGAAGATGGTCATTGCCTTAGGGACCAAGCCATGAGCGCCGGTTACAACTCCGACAACGTCTACAT
TATGGCGGACAAGCAGAAGAACGGCATCAAGGCCAACTTTAAGATCCGCCATAACGTCGAGGATGGATCA
GTCCAGCTGGCCGACCACTACCAGCAAAACACTCCCATCGGCGACGGTCCGGTCTTGCTCCCGGACAACC
ACTATCTTTCGTTCCAGTCGGTCCTTAGCAAGGACCCCAACGAAAAGAGGGATCACATGGTCCTCTTGGA
ATTTGTCACCGCGGCCGGTATCACTCTTGGCATGGATGAGTTGTACAACGTTGACGGCGGCTCGGGCGGT
ACCGGCTCTAAGGGCGAGGAACTGTTCACTGGCGTCGTCCCGATCCTCGTCGAACTCGACGGCGATGTCA
ACGGTCACAAGTTTTCAGTCTCCGGCGAGGGCGAGGGCGATGCCACCTATGGCAAGCTCACGCTCAAGCT
AATTTGTACGACGGGAAAGCTGCCGGTCCCGTGGCCAACGCTGGTTACGACGCTGGGTTATGGTCTGAAG
TGTTTCGCCAGGTACCCCGACCACATGAAGCAGCACGACTTCTTCAAGTCCGCCATGCCCGAGGGCTACG
TGCAGGAGCGTACGATCTTCTTCAAGGATGATGGAAACTACAAGACTAGGGCTGAAGTCAAGTTCGAGGG
CGACACTCTCGTGAACCGCATCGAACTCAAGGGTATCGGCTTTAAGGAGGATGGAAACATTTTGGGCCAC
AAGCTGGAGTACAACGGAACTGGTTTTTGCTTCGAGGCTGGTGCGGATGAGGACACCCACTTTCGCGCTA
CCTCCCTCGAGACTCTCCGCAACATGGTCGCCGCTGGTTCCGGCATTACCCTGCTCCCGGCGCTTGCTGT
CCCTCCCGAAAGGAAGCGCGATGGCGTCGTTTACCTTCCCTGTATTAAGCCCGAACCTCGCCGCACCATC
GGCTTGGTGTACCGTCCGGGCAGCCCTCTCCGCAGCCGTTACGAGCAGTTGGCGGAGGCTATCCGTGCTC
GTATGGATGGTCACTTCGATAAGGTCCTTAAGCAGGCCGTTTGAACTAGT
