>Addgene plasmid #78267 | pKH-MoHyPer | addgene partial sequence | sequence record 156202 | T7 5'-TAATACGACTCACTATAGGG-3'
CCAAAACGATGCAGCGATCACTACCGGCGTCATCCGGAATTGAAACGGCGCGCGTTGAGGGGGGCCTTCT
TGTTCGGACACACACGGGGCCGCCAAAGTGGGGCCCATACGGCTGCCCATCCCTTGCTCTCCAATACCCT
GGTCATGTGACTCGAAATTGGAGACTCACAAAGATGCTTTGAAACCCCGCCGGGAACTTTTTCTCACAGA
CACAATCAGTCGACCTTATCATCGCAAAATCGACAAACCTCAAAAAGAACTCGAAGAGTCAGTCTCCCTT
GCGGTTAAACTGATTGATATCTCGTGTTCTCTAAACCTTCAATAAGTGAGTTACTGCGCACAAAGCCGAC
TATACTGAGCACCAACGCGAATTGCTCACGTTGTCGCCTAACAGATCTTGGCTTTCGTAGGAACCCAACG
GTCACCATGGAAATGGCCTCTCAACAAGGCGAGACCATGTCCGGACCTCTTCACATTGGTCTCATTCCGA
CCGTCGGTCCCTATCTTCTCCCCCACATCATTCCTATGTTGCACCAAACCTTCCCCAAGCTCGAAATGTA
CTTGCACGAGGCCCAGACCCATCAGCTCCTCGCCCAGCTGGACTCGGGTAAGCTCGATTGTGTCATCCTC
GCGTTGGTTAAGGAATCCGAGGCTTTCATCGAGGTCCCGCTTTTCGATGAGCCCATGCTGCTGGCCATCT
ACGAGGACCATCCGTGGGCGAACCGCGAGTGCGTCCCAATGGCCGACCTCGCGGGTGAGAAGCTCCTCAT
GCTGGAAGATGGTCATTGCCTTAGGGACCAAGCCATGAGCGCCGGTTACAACTCCGACAACGTCTACATT
ATGGCGGACAAGCAGAAGAACGGCATCAAGGCCAACTTTAAGATCCGCCATAACGTCGAGGATGGATCAG
TCCAGCTGGCCGACCACTACCAGCAAAACACTCCCATCGGCGACGGTCCGGTCTTGCTCCCGGACAACCA
CTATCTTTCGTTCCAGTCGGTCCTTAGCAAG
