>Addgene plasmid #78267 | pKH-MoHyPer | addgene partial sequence | sequence record 156205 | T3 5'-GCAATTAACCCTCACTAAAGG-3'
CTCACCGCGGTGGCGGCCGCATCATCATCATGCAACATGCATGTACTGTCTGATGTATTAAGAGTATAGG
GGTCAACAACTAGAGTGTCTGACAGGTATATCTAGCAGTTTGATTTGACCATTCTTTTATTAAAACACTG
TAACCCGCAACGAAGAACTCCTCCGCTTCAAGTCAAGAATGCGCATATGTGCGTAAAATCGACAAGCCCG
GCGGCATTCCACCGAGCAGGGTATTGCCTTTGGCACTTTACGTGCGCAGAGGAGCCTGAATGTTGAGTGG
AATGATACTAGTTCAAACGGCCTGCTTAAGGACCTTATCGAAGTGACCATCCATACGAGCACGGATAGCC
TCCGCCAACTGCTCGTAACGGCTGCGGAGAGGGCTGCCCGGACGGTACACCAAGCCGATGGTGCGGCGAG
GTTCGGGCTTAATACAGGGAAGGTAAACGACGCCATCGCGCTTCCTTTCGGGAGGGACAGCAAGCGCCGG
GAGCAGGGTAATGCCGGAACCAGCGGCGACCATGTTGCGGAGAGTCTCGAGGGAGGTAGCGCGAAAGTGG
GTGTCCTCATCCGCACCAGCCTCGAAGCAAAAACCAGTTCCGTTGTACTCCAGCTTGTGGCCCAAAATGT
TTCCATCCTCCTTAAAGCCGATACCCTTGAGTTCGATGCGGTTCACGAGAGTGTCGCCCTCGAACTTGAC
TTCAGCCCTAGTCTTGTAGTTTCCATCATCCTTGAAGAAGATCGTACGCTCCTGCACGTAGCCCTCGGGC
ATGGCGGACTTGAAGAAGTCGTGCTGCTTCATGTGGTCGGGGTACCTGGCGAAACACTTCAGACCATAAC
CCAGCGTCGTAACCAGCGTTGGCCACGGGACCGGCAGCTTTCCCGTCGTACAAATTAGCTTGAGCGTGAG
CTTGCCATAGGTGGCATCGCCCTCGCCCTCGCCGGAGACTGAAAACTTGTGACCGTTGACATCGCCGTCG
AGTTCGACGAGGATCGGGACGACGCCAGTGAACAGTTCCTCGCC
